>Addgene plasmid #56467 | mEGFP-Lysosomes-20 | depositor partial sequence | sequence record 87360 | insert sequence
GATCCGCTAGCGCTACCGGACTCAGATCTCGAGCGCCACCATGGCGGCCCCGGGCGCCCGGCGTCCGCTG
CTCCTGTTGCTGCTGGCAGGCCTTGCACACAGCGCCCCAGCACTGTTCGAGGTGAAAGACAACAACGGCA
CAGCGTGTATAATGGCCAGCTTCTCTGCCTCCTTTCTGACCACCTATGAGGCTGGACATGTTTCTAAGGT
CTCGAATATGACCCTGCCAGCCTCTGCAGAAGTCCTGAAGAATAGCAGCTCTTGTGGTGAAAAGAATGCT
TCTGAGCCCACCCTCGCAATCACCTTTGGAGAAGGATATTTACTGAAACTCACCTTCACAAAAAACACAA
CACGTTACAGTGTCCAGCACATGTATTTCACATATAACCTGTCAGACACACAATTCTTTCCCAATGCCAG
CTCCAAAGGGCCCGACACTGTGGATTCCACAACTGACATCAAGGCAGACATCAACAAAACATACCGATGT
GTCAGCGACATCAGGGTCTACATGAAGAATGTGACCATTGTGCTCTGGGACGCTACTATCCAGGCCTACC
TGCCGAGTAGCAACTTCAGCAAGGAAGAGACACGCTGCCCACAGGATCAACCTTCCCCAACTACTGGGCC
ACCCAGCCCCTCACCACCACTTGTGCCCACAAACCCCAGTGTGTCCAAGTACAATGTGACTGGTGACAAT
GGAACCTGCCTGCTGGCCTCTATGGCACTGCAACTCAACATCACCTACATGAAGAAGGACAACACGACTG
TGACCAGAGCATTCAACATCAACCCAAGTGACAAATATAGTGGGACTTGCGGTGCCCAGTTGGTGACCCT
GAAGGTGGGGAACAAGAGCAGAGTCCTGGAGCTGCAGTTTGGGATGAATGCCACTTCTAGCCTGTTTTTC
CTGCAAGGAGTTCAGTTGAACATGACTCTTCCTGATGCCATAGAGCCCACGTTCAGCACCTCCAACTATT
CCCTGAAAGCTCTTCAGGCCAGTGTCGGCAACTCATACAAGTGCAACAGTGAGGAGCACATCTTTGTCAG
CAAGGCGCTCGCCCTCAATGTCTTCAGCGTGCAAGTCCAGGCTTTCAGGGTAGAAAGTGACAGGTTTGGG
TCTGTGGAAGAGTGTGTACAGGACGGTAACAACATGCTGATCCCCATTGCTGTGGGCGGGGCCCTGGCAG
GGCTGGTCCTCATCGTCCTCATCGCCTACCTCATCGGCAGGAAGAGGAGTCACGCGGGCTATCAGACCAT
CTCGGAATTCGGCTCCACCGGCTCCACCGGCTCCACCGGCGCGGATCCACCGGTCGCCACCATGGTGAGC
AAGGGCGAGGAGCTGTTCACCGGGGTGGTGCCCATCCTGGTCGAGCTGGACGGCGACGTAAACGGCCACA
AGTTCAGCGTGTCCGGCGAGGGCGAGGGCGATGCCACCTACGGCAAGCTGACCCTGAAGTTCATCTGCAC
CACCGGCAAGCTGCCCGTGCCCTGGCCCACCCTCGTGACCACCCTGACCTACGGCGTGCAGTGCTTCAGC
CGCTACCCCGACCACATGAAGCAGCACGACTTCTTCAAGTCCGCCATGCCCGAAGGCTACGTCCAGGAGC
GCACCATCTTCTTCAAGGACGACGGCAACTACAAGACCCGCGCCGAGGTGAAGTTCGAGGGCGACACCCT
GGTGAACCGCATCGAGCTGAAGGGCATCGACTTCAAGGAGGACGGCAACATCCTGGGGCACAAGCTGGAG
TACAACTACAACAGCCACAACGTCTATATCATGGCCGACAAGCAGAAGAACGGCATCAAGGTGAACTTCA
AGATCCGCCACAACATCGAGGACGGCAGCGTGCAGCTCGCCGACCACTACCAGCAGAACACCCCCATCGG
CGACGGCCCCGTGCTGCTGCCCGACAACCACTACCTGAGCACCCAGTCCAAGCTGAGCAAAGACCCCAAC
GAGAAGCGCGATCACATGGTCCTGCTGGAGTTCGTGACCGCCGCCGGGATCACTCTCGGCATGGACGAGC
TGTACAAGTAAAGCGGCCGCGACTCTAGATCATAATCAGCCATACCACATT
