>Addgene plasmid #56467 | mEGFP-Lysosomes-20 | addgene partial sequence | sequence record 105741 | C-ter-GFP 5'-CTCCTCGCCCTTGCTCAC-3'
GCCGAGCAGCAACGGCACGGATAGCAGCATGGTGGCGCTAGCGGATCTGACGGTTCACTAAACCAGCTCT
GCTTATATAGACCTCCCACCGTACACGCCTACCGCCCATTTGCGTCAATGGGGCGGAGTTGTTACGACAT
TTTGGAAAGTCCCGTTGATTTTGGTGCCAAAACAAACTCCCATTGACGTCAATGGGGTGGAGACTTGGAA
ATCCCCGTGAGTCAAACCGCTATCCACGCCCATTGATGTACTGCCAAAACCGCATCACCATGGTAATAGC
GATGACTAATACGTAGATGTACTGCCAAGTAGGAAAGTCCCATAAGGTCATGTACTGGGCATAATGCCAG
GCGGGCCATTTACCGTCATTGACGTCAATAGGGGGCGTACTTGGCATATGATACACTTGATGTACTGCCA
AGTGGGCAGTTTACCGTAAATACTCCACCCATTGACGTCAATGGAAAGTCCCTATTGGCGTTACTATGGG
AACATACGTCATTATTGACGTCAATGGGCGGGGGTCGTTGGGCGGTCAGCCAGGCGGGCCATTTACCGTA
AGTTATGTAACGCGGAACTCCATATATGGGCTATGAACTAATGACCCCGTAATTGATTACTATTAATAAC
TAATGCATGGCGGTAATACGGTTATCCACAGAATCAGGGGATAACGCAGGAAAGAACATGTGAGCAAAAG
GCCAGCAAAAGGCCAGGAACCGTAAAAAGGCCGCGTTGCTGGCGTTTTTCCATAGGCTCCGCCCCCCTGA
CGAGCATCACAAAAATCGACGCTCAAGTCAGAGGTGGCGAA
