>Addgene plasmid #56467 | mEGFP-Lysosomes-20 | addgene partial sequence | sequence record 106702 | CMV-F 5'-CGCAAATGGGCGGTAGGCGTG-3'
AGCAGAGCTGGTTTAGTGAACCGTCAGATCCGCTAGCGCCACCATGCTGCTATCCGTGCCGTTGCTGCTC
GGCCTCCTCGGCCTGGCCGTCGCCGCACCGGTCGCCACCATGGTGAGCAAGGGCGAGGAGCTGTTCACCG
GGGTGGTGCCCATCCTGGTCGAGCTGGACGGCGACGTAAACGGCCACAAGTTCAGCGTGTCCGGCGAGGG
CGAGGGCGATGCCACCTACGGCAAGCTGACCCTGAAGTTCATCTGCACCACCGGCAAGCTGCCCGTGCCC
TGGCCCACCCTCGTGACCACCCTGAGCTGGGGCGTGCAGTGCTTCGCCCGCTACCCCGACCACATGAAGC
AGCACGACTTCTTCAAGTCCGCCATGCCCGAAGGCTACGTCCAGGAGCGCACCATCTTCTTCAAGGACGA
CGGCAACTACAAGACCCGCGCCGAGGTGAAGTTCGAGGGCGACACCCTGGTGAACCGCATCGAGCTGAAG
GGCATCGACTTCAAGGAGGACGGCAACATCCTGGGGCACAAGCTGGAGTACAACGCCATCCACGGCAACG
TCTATATCACCGCCGACAAGCAGAAGAACGGCATCAAGGCCAACTTCGGCCTCAACTGCAACATCGAGGA
CGGCAGCGTGCAGCTCGCCGACCACTACCAGCAGAACACCCCCATCGGCGACGGCCCCGTGCTGCTGCCC
GACAACCACTACCTGAGCACCCAGTCCAAGCTGAGCAAAGACCCCAACGAGAAGCGCGATCACATGGTCC
TGCTGGAGTTCGTGACCGCCGCCGGGATCACTCTCGGCATGGACGAGCTGTACAAGTCCGGAAAGGACGA
GCTGTAAGAATTCTGCAGTCGACGGTACCGCGGGCCCGGGATCCACCGGATCTAGATAACTGATCATAAT
