>Addgene plasmid #56467 | mEGFP-Lysosomes-20 | addgene partial sequence | sequence record 106703 | SV40pA-R 5'-GAAATTTGTGATGCTATTGC-3'
AGCTGCATAACAGTTAACAACAACAATTGCATTCATTTTATGTTTCAGGTTCAGGGGGAGGTGTGGGAGG
TTTTTTAAAGCAAGTAAAACCTCTACAAATGTGGTATGGCTGATTATGATCAGTTATCTAGATCCGGTGG
ATCCCGGGCCCGCGGTACCGTCGACTGCAGAATTCTTACAGCTCGTCCTTTCCGGACTTGTACAGCTCGT
CCATGCCGAGAGTGATCCCGGCGGCGGTCACGAACTCCAGCAGGACCATGTGATCGCGCTTCTCGTTGGG
GTCTTTGCTCAGCTTGGACTGGGTGCTCAGGTAGTGGTTGTCGGGCAGCAGCACGGGGCCGTCGCCGATG
GGGGTGTTCTGCTGGTAGTGGTCGGCGAGCTGCACGCTGCCGTCCTCGATGTTGCAGTTGAGGCCGAAGT
TGGCCTTGATGCCGTTCTTCTGCTTGTCGGCGGTGATATAGACGTTGCCGTGGATGGCGTTGTACTCCAG
CTTGTGCCCCAGGATGTTGCCGTCCTCCTTGAAGTCGATGCCCTTCAGCTCGATGCGGTTCACCAGGGTG
TCGCCCTCGAACTTCACCTCGGCGCGGGTCTTGTAGTTGCCGTCGTCCTTGAAGAAGATGGTGCGCTCCT
GGACGTAGCCTTCGGGCATGGCGGACTTGAAGAAGTCGTGCTGCTTCATGTGGTCGGGGTAGCGGGCGAA
GCACTGCACGCCCCAGCTCAGGGTGGTCACGAGGGTGGGCCAGGGCACGGGCAGCTTGCCGGTGGTGCAG
ATGAACTTCAGGGTCAGCTTGCCGTAGGTGGCATCGCCCTCGCCCTCGCCGGACACGCTGAACTTGTGGC
CGTTTACGTCGCCGTCCAGCTCGACCAGGATGGGCACCACCCCGGTGAACAGCTCCTC
