[The description below was written by a language model from this plasmid's Addgene catalogue record.]
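Description:
mEGFP-Lysosomes-20 is a mammalian expression plasmid that labels the lysosomal membrane with a green fluorescent protein. It is built on an mEGFP vector backbone (about 4.75 kb without insert) and is maintained in E. coli as a high-copy plasmid under kanamycin selection. For mammalian cells it carries a neomycin resistance marker, so stable transfectants can be selected with G418. No feature table accompanies the record, so the origin of replication and the promoter driving the resistance marker are not stated. An SV40 polyadenylation signal downstream of the fusion is suggested only by the name of the 3′ sequencing primer.

The insert is rat (R. norvegicus) LAMP1, lysosome-associated membrane protein 1, expressed from the CMV promoter, a strong constitutive promoter in most mammalian cell lines. mEGFP, supplied by the backbone, is fused to the C terminus of LAMP1. LAMP1 is an abundant lysosomal membrane glycoprotein, and its sorting carries the fluorescent tag to the lysosomal membrane. The monomeric form of EGFP is generally chosen for fusions because it reduces the tendency of the tag to self-associate, which could otherwise distort the distribution of a membrane protein. The "20" in the name probably refers to the linker between LAMP1 and mEGFP, but the record does not explain it, and the cloning method is listed as unknown.

The stated purpose is lysosomal membrane localization, with excitation at 488 nm and emission at 507 nm. The construct is therefore suited to use as an organelle marker in fluorescence microscopy of transfected cells with standard GFP optics, for example to visualise lysosome distribution or to serve as a co-localisation reference.
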