Addgene plasmid #56467: mEGFP-Lysosomes-20
Purpose: Localization: Lysosome Membrane, Excitation: 488, Emission: 507
Depositing lab: Michael Davidson. Depositing organization: Florida State University, Tallahassee. Publication: Fluorescent protein tracking and detection: fluorescent protein structure and color variants. Rizzo MA, Davidson MW, Piston DW. Cold Spring Harb Protoc. 2009 Dec;2009(12):pdb.top63. doi: 10.1101/pdb.top63. PubMed 20150100.
Backbone
  Vector backbone: mEGFP
  Backbone size w/o insert (bp): 4750
  Vector type: Mammalian Expression
  Selectable markers: Neomycin (select with G418)
Growth in bacteria
  Bacterial resistance: Kanamycin, 50 μg/mL
  Growth temperature: 37°C
  Growth strain: DH5alpha
  Copy number: High Copy
Gene/Insert
  Gene/Insert name: LAMP1 (alt name: NM_012857.2)
  Species: R. norvegicus (rat)
  Promoter: CMV
  Tag / fusion protein: mEGFP (C terminal on backbone)
  Cloning method: Unknown
  Sequencing primers: 5′ CMV-F; 3′ SV40pA-R
Terms and licenses: Academic/Nonprofit Terms; Industry Terms: Not Available to Industry
Depositor comments: . Excitation = 488; Emission = 507
How to cite: mEGFP-Lysosomes-20 was a gift from Michael Davidson (Addgene plasmid # 56467)
